Addgene plasmid #192591: PRS_8-somBiPOLES-mCerulean
Purpose: AAV-vector for optogenetic bidirectional manipulation of noradrenergic neurons
Depositing lab: Simon Wiegert. Depositing organization: Universitaetsklinikum Hamburg-Eppendorf.
Backbone
  Vector backbone: pAAV2
  Backbone size w/o insert (bp): 4122
  Vector type: Mammalian Expression, AAV
Growth in bacteria
  Bacterial resistance: Ampicillin, 100 μg/mL
  Growth temperature: 37°C
  Growth strain: NEB Stable
  Copy number: High Copy
Gene/Insert
  Gene/Insert name: somBiPOLES
  Species: Synthetic; Guillardia theta; Chlamydomonas noctigama
  Insert size (bp): 3276
  Promoter: PRSX8
  Tag / fusion protein: soma-targeting motif from Kv2.1 channel (C terminal on insert)
  Cloning method: Restriction Enzyme; 5′ cloning site BamHI (not destroyed); 3′ cloning site HindIII (not destroyed)
Terms and licenses: Academic/Nonprofit Terms; Industry Terms: Not Available to Industry
Depositor comments: The insert contains the fluorescence tag mCerulean3 in between the 2 channelrhodopsins (C-terminal of GtACR2)
How to cite: PRS_8-somBiPOLES-mCerulean was a gift from Simon Wiegert (Addgene plasmid # 192591)
