[The description below was written by a language model from this plasmid's Addgene catalogue record and pLannotate feature annotations shown in this document.]
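Description:
PRS_8-somBiPOLES-mCerulean is an AAV transfer plasmid built on a pAAV2 backbone for optogenetic control of noradrenergic neurons in mammalian tissue. It is propagated in E. coli through a high-copy ColE1/pUC-type origin with ampicillin selection (AmpR under its bla promoter), and it also carries an f1 phage origin. Two AAV2 inverted terminal repeats flank the expression cassette and allow it to be packaged into recombinant AAV particles. The short lacZα, lacI and SV40 large T antigen fragments in the annotation appear to be backbone remnants rather than functional parts.

Expression is driven by the PRSx8 promoter according to the catalogue entry. The feature table does not annotate this promoter, nor the GtACR2 coding region that should lie in the unannotated stretch upstream of the first annotated payload feature. The somBiPOLES insert is a single tandem fusion protein. It joins the Guillardia theta anion-conducting channelrhodopsin GtACR2 to a short KCNJ2 (Kir2.1)-derived segment, most likely a trafficking signal, followed by the cyan fluorescent protein mCerulean3. Next comes a fragment of the gastric H+/K+ ATPase β subunit, which probably serves as a transmembrane linker, and then the red-light-driven cation channelrhodopsin Chrimson from Chlamydomonas noctigama. A C-terminal Kv2.1 (Kcnb1) motif restricts the fusion to the soma. A WPRE and a bGH polyadenylation signal follow the coding sequence to enhance transcript stability and processing.

Pairing an inhibitory and an excitatory opsin in one protein permits bidirectional manipulation of the same neurons, silencing or activating them depending on the light wavelength used, while mCerulean3 marks the expressing cells.
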