Features (pLannotate 1.2.2; 16 found; start..end, strand, type, name):
    182..770     -  rep_origin     ori: high-copy-number ColE1/pMB1/pBR322/pUC origin of replication
    941..1801    -  CDS            AmpR: β-lactamase; bla; confers resistance to ampicillin, carbenicillin, and related antibiotics
   1802..1906    -  promoter       AmpR promoter: bla
   1959..2387    -  rep_origin     f1 ori (sequence partly withheld): f1 bacteriophage origin of replication; arrow indicates direction of (+) strand synthesis
   2392..2461    -  CDS            lacZα (fragment): LacZα fragment of β-galactosidase; lacZ fragment
   2456..2588    -  repeat_region  AAV2 ITR (fragment): inverted terminal repeat of adeno-associated virus serotype 2 inverted
   3802..3861    +  CDS            KCNJ2 (fragment): KCNJ2_HUMAN - Also known as IRK1. Experimental evidence at protein level: Swiss-Prot protein existence level 1. Probably participates in establishing action potential waveform and excitability of neuronal and muscle tissues. Inward rectifier potassium channels are characterized by a greater tendency to allow potassium to flow into the cell rather than out of it. Their voltage dependence is regulated by the concentration of extracellular potassium; as external potassium is raised, the voltage range of the channel opening shifts to more positive voltages. The inward rectification is mainly due t
   3871..4581    +  CDS            mCerulean3: mCerulean3 is a basic (constitutively fluorescent) cyan fluorescent protein published in 2011, derived from Aequorea victoria. It is reported to be a somewhat slowly-maturing monomer with very low acid sensitivity.
   4588..4899    +  CDS            Atp4b (fragment): ATP4B_MOUSE - Experimental evidence at protein level: Swiss-Prot protein existence level 1. The beta subunit of the gastric H(+)/K(+) ATPase pump which transports H(+) ions in exchange for K(+) ions across the apical membrane of parietal cells. Plays a structural and regulatory role in the assembly and membrane targeting of a functionally active pump (By similarity). Within a transport cycle, the transfer of a H(+) ion across the membrane is coupled to ATP hydrolysis and is associated with a transient phosphorylation of the alpha subunit that shifts the pump conformation from inward-facing (E1
   4942..5985    +  CDS            Chrimson: red light-drivable channelrhodopsin from Chlamydomonas noctigama (Klapoetke et al., 2014)
   5992..6186    +  CDS            Kcnb1 (fragment): KCNB1_RAT - Experimental evidence at protein level: Swiss-Prot protein existence level 1. Voltage-gated potassium channel that mediates transmembrane potassium transport in excitable membranes, primarily in the brain, but also in the pancreas and cardiovascular system. Contributes to the regulation of the action potential (AP) repolarization, duration and frequency of repetitive AP firing in neurons, muscle cells and endocrine cells and plays a role in homeostatic attenuation of electrical excitability throughout the brain (PubMed:10024359, PubMed:10618149, PubMed:12451110, PubMed:17379638, Pu
   6208..6796    +  misc_feature   WPRE: woodchuck hepatitis virus posttranscriptional regulatory element
   6837..7044    +  polyA_signal   bGH poly(A) signal: bovine growth hormone polyadenylation signal
   7075..7143    -  CDS            large T antigen (fragment): large T antigen from SV40 (simian virus 40)
   7214..7347    +  repeat_region  AAV2 ITR: inverted terminal repeat of adeno-associated virus serotype 2 inverted
   7341..7397    -  CDS            lacI (fragment): lac repressor; lacI; The lac repressor binds to the lac operator to inhibit transcription in E. coli. This inhibition can be relieved by adding lactose or isopropyl-β-D-thiogalactopyranoside (IPTG).
>Addgene plasmid #192591 | PRS_8-somBiPOLES-mCerulean | addgene full sequence | sequence record 379295 | Addgene NGS Result
CTTCCGCTTCCTCGCTCACTGACTCGCTGCGCTCGGTCGTTCGGCTGCGGCGAGCGGTATCAGCTCACTC
AAAGGCGGTAATACGGTTATCCACAGAATCAGGGGATAACGCAGGAAAGAACATGTGAGCAAAAGGCCAG
CAAAAGGCCAGGAACCGTAAAAAGGCCGCGTTGCTGGCGTTTTTCCATAGGCTCCGCCCCCCTGACGAGC
ATCACAAAAATCGACGCTCAAGTCAGAGGTGGCGAAACCCGACAGGACTATAAAGATACCAGGCGTTTCC
CCCTGGAAGCTCCCTCGTGCGCTCTCCTGTTCCGACCCTGCCGCTTACCGGATACCTGTCCGCCTTTCTC
CCTTCGGGAAGCGTGGCGCTTTCTCATAGCTCACGCTGTAGGTATCTCAGTTCGGTGTAGGTCGTTCGCT
CCAAGCTGGGCTGTGTGCACGAACCCCCCGTTCAGCCCGACCGCTGCGCCTTATCCGGTAACTATCGTCT
TGAGTCCAACCCGGTAAGACACGACTTATCGCCACTGGCAGCAGCCACTGGTAACAGGATTAGCAGAGCG
AGGTATGTAGGCGGTGCTACAGAGTTCTTGAAGTGGTGGCCTAACTACGGCTACACTAGAAGAACAGTAT
TTGGTATCTGCGCTCTGCTGAAGCCAGTTACCTTCGGAAAAAGAGTTGGTAGCTCTTGATCCGGCAAACA
AACCACCGCTGGTAGCGGTGGTTTTTTTGTTTGCAAGCAGCAGATTACGCGCAGAAAAAAAGGATCTCAA
GAAGATCCTTTGATCTTTTCTACGGGGTCTGACGCTCAGTGGAACGAAAACTCACGTTAAGGGATTTTGG
TCATGAGATTATCAAAAAGGATCTTCACCTAGATCCTTTTAAATTAAAAATGAAGTTTTAAATCAATCTA
AAGTATATATGAGTAAACTTGGTCTGACAGTTACCAATGCTTAATCAGTGAGGCACCTATCTCAGCGATC
TGTCTATTTCGTTCATCCATAGTTGCCTGACTCCCCGTCGTGTAGATAACTACGATACGGGAGGGCTTAC
CATCTGGCCCCAGTGCTGCAATGATACCGCGAGACCCACGCTCACCGGCTCCAGATTTATCAGCAATAAA
CCAGCCAGCCGGAAGGGCCGAGCGCAGAAGTGGTCCTGCAACTTTATCCGCCTCCATCCAGTCTATTAAT
TGTTGCCGGGAAGCTAGAGTAAGTAGTTCGCCAGTTAATAGTTTGCGCAACGTTGTTGCCATTGCTACAG
GCATCGTGGTGTCACGCTCGTCGTTTGGTATGGCTTCATTCAGCTCCGGTTCCCAACGATCAAGGCGAGT
TACATGATCCCCCATGTTGTGCAAAAAAGCGGTTAGCTCCTTCGGTCCTCCGATCGTTGTCAGAAGTAAG
TTGGCCGCAGTGTTATCACTCATGGTTATGGCAGCACTGCATAATTCTCTTACTGTCATGCCATCCGTAA
GATGCTTTTCTGTGACTGGTGAGTACTCAACCAAGTCATTCTGAGAATAGTGTATGCGGCGACCGAGTTG
CTCTTGCCCGGCGTCAATACGGGATAATACCGCGCCACATAGCAGAACTTTAAAAGTGCTCATCATTGGA
AAACGTTCTTCGGGGCGAAAACTCTCAAGGATCTTACCGCTGTTGAGATCCAGTTCGATGTAACCCACTC
GTGCACCCAACTGATCTTCAGCATCTTTTACTTTCACCAGCGTTTCTGGGTGAGCAAAAACAGGAAGGCA
AAATGCCGCAAAAAAGGGAATAAGGGCGACACGGAAATGTTGAATACTCATACTCTTCCTTTTTCAATAT
TATTGAAGCATTTATCAGGGTTATTGTCTCATGAGCGGATACATATTTGAATGTATTTAGAAAAATAAAC
AAATAGGGGTTCCGCGCACATTTCCCCGAAAAGTGCCACCTAAATTGTAAGCGTTAATATTTTGTTAAAA
TTCGCGTTAAATTTTTGTTAAATCAGCTCATTTTTTAACCAATAGGCCGAAATCGGCAAAATCCCTTATA
AATCAAAAGAATAGACCGAGATAGGGT
[37 nt withheld, positions 2058-2094]
AAAGAACGTGGACTCCAACGTCAAAGG
[49 nt withheld, positions 2122-2170]
T
[91 nt withheld, positions 2172-2262]
G
[124 nt withheld, positions 2264-2387]
CCCATTCGCCATTCAGGCTGCGCAACTGTTGGGAAGGGCGATCGGTGCGGGCCTCTTCGCTATTACGCCA
GCTGCGCGCTCGCTCGCTCACTGAGGCCGCCCGGGCAAAGCCCGGGCGTCGGGCGACCTTTGGTCGCCCG
GCCTCAGTGAGCGAGCGAGCGCGCAGAGAGGGAGTGGCCAACTCCATCACTAGGGGTTCCTTGTAGTTAA
TGATTAACCCGCCATGCTACTTATCTACGTAGCCATGCTCTAGGAAGATCGTAGGTTAATTAAAAACGCG
TATTAGCTTCCGCTAGACAAATGTGATTACCCCCGCTAGACAAATGTGATTACCCGCGCTAGACAAATGT
GATTACCCCGCTAGACAAATGTGATTACCCCCCGCTAGACAAATGTGATTACCCCCGCTAGACAAATGTG
ATTACCCGCGCTAGACAAATGTGATTACCCCGCTAGACAAATGTGATTACCCCCGACCAGGGCATAAATG
GCCAGGTGGGACCAGAGATATCGCTAGCAAGGATCCATGGCATCACAGGTCGTCTATGGGGAATGGGCAT
CAACTCACACCGAGTGCTACAATATGTCCAGAATCGACTCCACCTTCGTCTCACTGCTGCAGCTGGTGTG
GGCCGTGGTCTCAGGCTGCCAGACAATCTTCATGATTAGCAGGGCTCCCAAGGTCCCTTGGGAGTCCGTG
TACCTGCCCTTTGTCGAATCTATCACTTATGCACTGGCCAGTACTGGCAACGGAACCCTGCAGATGAGGG
ACGGCAGATTCTTTCCTTGGAGCCGAATGGCCTCCTGGCTGTGCACCTGTCCAATCATGCTGGGACAGAT
TTCTAACATGGCTCTGGTGAAGTACAAAAGTATCCCACTGAATCCCATTGCACAGGCCGCTTCCATCATT
AGAGTGGTCATGGGAATCACCGCTACAATTTCTCCCGCAGAGTATATGAAGTGGCTGTTCTTTTTCTTTG
GGGCCACCTGCCTGGTGTTCGAGTACAGTGTGGTCTTCACAATCTTTCAAGTGGGGCTGTATGGCTTTGA
ATCTGTCGGGACACCTCTGGCACAGAAGGTGGTGGTGAGGATCAAGATGCTGCGCCTGATCTTCTTTATT
GCTTGGACTATGTTCCCAATCGTGTGGCTGATTTCACCCACCGGAGTCTGCGTGATCCACGAGAACGTGA
GCGCCATTCTGTACCTGCTGGCTGACGGCCTGTGCAAAAATACATATGGAGTGATCCTGTGGAGCACTGC
CTGGGGAGTGCTGGAAGGGAAGTGGGACCCCGCATGTCTGCCAGGGCAGGAGAAACCCGAAGCCGACGAT
CCTTTTGGCCTGAATCACGAGAAGAATGCCCCTCCTAACGACGAAGTCAATATCAGAATGTTTGGAAGGG
GACGTACGGCGGCCAAGAGCAGGATCACCAGCGAGGGCGAGTACATCCCCCTGGACCAGATCGACATCAA
CGTGGCGGTACCCGTGAGCAAGGGCGAGGAGCTGTTCACCGGGGTGGTGCCCATCCTGGTCGAGCTGGAC
GGCGACGTAAACGGCCACAAGTTCAGCGTGTCCGGCGAGGGCGAGGGCGATGCCACCTACGGCAAGCTGA
CCCTGAAGTTCATCTGCACCACCGGCAAGCTGCCCGTGCCCTGGCCCACCCTCGTGACCACCCTGAGCTG
GGGCGTGCAGTGCTTCGCCCGCTACCCCGACCACATGAAGCAGCACGACTTCTTCAAGTCCGCCATGCCC
GAAGGCTACGTCCAGGAGCGCACCATCTTCTTCAAGGACGACGGCAACTACAAGACCCGCGCCGAGGTGA
AGTTCGAGGGCGACACCCTGGTGAACCGCATCGAGCTGAAGGGCATCGACTTCAAGGAGGACGGCAACAT
CCTGGGGCACAAGCTGGAGTACAACGCCATCCACGGCAACGTCTATATCACCGCCGACAAGCAGAAGAAC
GGCATCAAGGCCAACTTCGGCCTCAACTGCAACATCGAGGACGGCAGCGTGCAGCTCGCCGACCACTACC
AGCAGAACACCCCCATCGGCGACGGCCCCGTGCTGCTGCCCGACAACCACTACCTGAGCACCCAGTCCAA
GCTGAGCAAAGACCCCAACGAGAAGCGCGATCACATGGTCCTGCTGGAGTTCGTGACCGCCGCCGGGATC
ACTCTCGGCATGGACGAGCTGTATACCGGTGCAGCCCTGCAGGAGAAGAAGTCATGCAGCCAGCGCATGG
CCGAATTCCGGCAATACTGTTGGAACCCGGACACTGGGCAGATGCTGGGCCGCACCCCAGCCCGGTGGGT
GTGGATCAGCCTGTACTATGCAGCTTTCTACGTGGTCATGACTGGGCTCTTTGCCTTGTGCATCTATGTG
CTGATGCAGACCATTGATCCCTACACCCCCGACTACCAGGACCAGTTAAAGTCACCGGGGGTAACCTTGA
GACCGGATGTGTATGGGGAAAGAGGGCTGCAGATTTCCTACAACATCTCTGAAAACAGCTCTAGACAGGC
CCAGATCACCGGACGTCCGGAGGGAGCTGTACAAGAGCTGATCAGCAGCGCCACCAGATCTCTGTTTGCC
GCCGGAGGCATCAACCCTTGGCCTAACCCCTACCACCACGAGGACATGGGCTGTGGAGGAATGACACCTA
CAGGCGAGTGCTTCAGCACCGAGTGGTGGTGTGACCCTTCTTACGGACTGAGCGACGCCGGATACGGATA
TTGCTTCGTGGAGGCCACAGGCGGCTACCTGGTCGTGGGAGTGGAGAAGAAGCAGGCTTGGCTGCACAGC
AGAGGCACACCAGGAGAAAAGATCGGCGCCCAGGTCTGCCAGTGGATTGCTTTCAGCATCGCCATCGCCC
TGCTGACATTCTACGGCTTCAGCGCTTGGAAGGCCACTTGCGGTTGGGAGGAGGTCTACGTCTGTTGCGT
CGAGGTGCTGTTCGTGACCCTGGAGATCTTCAAGGAGTTCAGCAGCCCCGCCACAGTGTACCTGTCTACC
GGCAACCACGCCTATTGCCTGCGCTACTTCGAGTGGCTGCTGTCTTGCCCCGTGATCCTGATCAAGCTGA
GCAACCTGAGCGGCCTGAAGAACGACTACAGCAAGCGGACCATGGGCCTGATCGTGTCTTGCGTGGGAAT
GATCGTGTTCGGCATGGCCGCAGGACTGGCTACCGATTGGCTCAAGTGGCTGCTGTATATCGTGTCTTGC
ATCTACGGCGGCTACATGTACTTCCAGGCCGCCAAGTGCTACGTGGAAGCCAACCACAGCGTGCCTAAAG
GCCATTGCCGCATGGTCGTGAAGCTGATGGCCTACGCTTACTTCGCCTCTTGGGGCAGCTACCCAATCCT
CTGGGCAGTGGGACCAGAAGGACTGCTGAAGCTGAGCCCTTACGCCAACAGCATCGGCCACAGCATCTGC
GACATCATCGCCAAGGAGTTTTGGACCTTCCTGGCCCACCACCTGAGGATCAAGATCCACGAGCACATCC
TGATCCACGGCGACATCCGGAAGACCACCAAGATGGAGATCGGAGGCGAGGAGGTGGAAGTGGAAGAGTT
CGTGGAGGAGGAGGACGAGGACACAGTGCTCGAGCAGAGCCAGCCCATCCTGAACACCAAGGAGATGGCC
CCCCAGAGCAAGCCCCCCGAGGAGCTGGAGATGAGCAGCATGCCCAGCCCCGTGGCCCCCCTGCCCGCCC
GCACCGAGGGCGTGATCGACATGCGCAGCATGAGCAGCATCGACAGCTTCATCAGCTGCGCCACCGACTT
CCCCGAGGCCACCCGCTTCTGATCTAGAAAGCTTATCGATAATCAACCTCTGGATTACAAAATTTGTGAA
AGATTGACTGGTATTCTTAACTATGTTGCTCCTTTTACGCTATGTGGATACGCTGCTTTAATGCCTTTGT
ATCATGCTATTGCTTCCCGTATGGCTTTCATTTTCTCCTCCTTGTATAAATCCTGGTTGCTGTCTCTTTA
TGAGGAGTTGTGGCCCGTTGTCAGGCAACGTGGCGTGGTGTGCACTGTGTTTGCTGACGCAACCCCCACT
GGTTGGGGCATTGCCACCACCTGTCAGCTCCTTTCCGGGACTTTCGCTTTCCCCCTCCCTATTGCCACGG
CGGAACTCATCGCCGCCTGCCTTGCCCGCTGCTGGACAGGGGCTCGGCTGTTGGGCACTGACAATTCCGT
GGTGTTGTCGGGGAAATCATCGTCCTTTCCTTGGCTGCTCGCCTGTGTTGCCACCTGGATTCTGCGCGGG
ACGTCCTTCTGCTACGTCCCTTCGGCCCTCAATCCAGCGGACCTTCCTTCCCGCGGCCTGCTGCCGGCTC
TGCGGCCTCTTCCGCGTCTTCGCCTTCGCCCTCAGACGAGTCGGATCTCCCTTTGGGCCGCCTCCCCGCA
TCGATACCGTCGACCCGGGCGGCCGCTCATAAAGCTCGACTGTGCCTTCTAGTTGCCAGCCATCTGTTGT
TTGCCCCTCCCCCGTGCCTTCCTTGACCCTGGAAGGTGCCACTCCCACTGTCCTTTCCTAATAAAATGAG
GAAATTGCATCGCATTGTCTGAGTAGGTGTCATTCTATTCTGGGGGGTGGGGTGGGGCAGGACAGCAAGG
GGGAGGATTGGGAAGACAATAGCAGGCATGCTGGGGATGCGGTCCGGACTGTACAATTGCATTCATTTTA
TGTTTCAGGTTCAGGGGGAGATGTGGGAGGTTTTTTAAAGCAAGTAAAACCTCTACAAATGTGGTAAAAT
CGATAAGGATCTTCCTAGAGCATGGCTACGTAGATAAGTAGCATGGCGGGTTAATCATTAACTACAAGGA
ACCCCTAGTGATGGAGTTGGCCACTCCCTCTCTGCGCGCTCGCTCGCTCACTGAGGCCGGGCGACCAAAG
GTCGCCCGACGCCCGGGCTTTGCCCGGGCGGCCTCAGTGAGCGAGCGAGCGCGCAGCTGCATTAATGAAT
CGGCCAACGCGCGGGGAGAGGCGGTTTGCGTATTGGGCGCT
