>Addgene plasmid #192591 | PRS_8-somBiPOLES-mCerulean | depositor partial sequence | sequence record 373156 | somBiPOLES-mCerulean insert
ATGGCATCACAGGTCGTCTATGGGGAATGGGCATCAACTCACACCGAGTGCTACAATATGTCCAGAATCG
ACTCCACCTTCGTCTCACTGCTGCAGCTGGTGTGGGCCGTGGTCTCAGGCTGCCAGACAATCTTCATGAT
TAGCAGGGCTCCCAAGGTCCCTTGGGAGTCCGTGTACCTGCCCTTTGTCGAATCTATCACTTATGCACTG
GCCAGTACTGGCAACGGAACCCTGCAGATGAGGGACGGCAGATTCTTTCCTTGGAGCCGAATGGCCTCCT
GGCTGTGCACCTGTCCAATCATGCTGGGACAGATTTCTAACATGGCTCTGGTGAAGTACAAAAGTATCCC
ACTGAATCCCATTGCACAGGCCGCTTCCATCATTAGAGTGGTCATGGGAATCACCGCTACAATTTCTCCC
GCAGAGTATATGAAGTGGCTGTTCTTTTTCTTTGGGGCCACCTGCCTGGTGTTCGAGTACAGTGTGGTCT
TCACAATCTTTCAAGTGGGGCTGTATGGCTTTGAATCTGTCGGGACACCTCTGGCACAGAAGGTGGTGGT
GAGGATCAAGATGCTGCGCCTGATCTTCTTTATTGCTTGGACTATGTTCCCAATCGTGTGGCTGATTTCA
CCCACCGGAGTCTGCGTGATCCACGAGAACGTGAGCGCCATTCTGTACCTGCTGGCTGACGGCCTGTGCA
AAAATACATATGGAGTGATCCTGTGGAGCACTGCCTGGGGAGTGCTGGAAGGGAAGTGGGACCCCGCATG
TCTGCCAGGGCAGGAGAAACCCGAAGCCGACGATCCTTTTGGCCTGAATCACGAGAAGAATGCCCCTCCT
AACGACGAAGTCAATATCAGAATGTTTGGAAGGGGACGTACGGCGGCCAAGAGCAGGATCACCAGCGAGG
GCGAGTACATCCCCCTGGACCAGATCGACATCAACGTGGCGGTACCCGTGAGCAAGGGCGAGGAGCTGTT
CACCGGGGTGGTGCCCATCCTGGTCGAGCTGGACGGCGACGTAAACGGCCACAAGTTCAGCGTGTCCGGC
GAGGGCGAGGGCGATGCCACCTACGGCAAGCTGACCCTGAAGTTCATCTGCACCACCGGCAAGCTGCCCG
TGCCCTGGCCCACCCTCGTGACCACCCTGAGCTGGGGCGTGCAGTGCTTCGCCCGCTACCCCGACCACAT
GAAGCAGCACGACTTCTTCAAGTCCGCCATGCCCGAAGGCTACGTCCAGGAGCGCACCATCTTCTTCAAG
GACGACGGCAACTACAAGACCCGCGCCGAGGTGAAGTTCGAGGGCGACACCCTGGTGAACCGCATCGAGC
TGAAGGGCATCGACTTCAAGGAGGACGGCAACATCCTGGGGCACAAGCTGGAGTACAACGCCATCCACGG
CAACGTCTATATCACCGCCGACAAGCAGAAGAACGGCATCAAGGCCAACTTCGGCCTCAACTGCAACATC
GAGGACGGCAGCGTGCAGCTCGCCGACCACTACCAGCAGAACACCCCCATCGGCGACGGCCCCGTGCTGC
TGCCCGACAACCACTACCTGAGCACCCAGTCCAAGCTGAGCAAAGACCCCAACGAGAAGCGCGATCACAT
GGTCCTGCTGGAGTTCGTGACCGCCGCCGGGATCACTCTCGGCATGGACGAGCTGTATACCGGTGCAGCC
CTGCAGGAGAAGAAGTCATGCAGCCAGCGCATGGCCGAATTCCGGCAATACTGTTGGAACCCGGACACTG
GGCAGATGCTGGGCCGCACCCCAGCCCGGTGGGTGTGGATCAGCCTGTACTATGCAGCTTTCTACGTGGT
CATGACTGGGCTCTTTGCCTTGTGCATCTATGTGCTGATGCAGACCATTGATCCCTACACCCCCGACTAC
CAGGACCAGTTAAAGTCACCGGGGGTAACCTTGAGACCGGATGTGTATGGGGAAAGAGGGCTGCAGATTT
CCTACAACATCTCTGAAAACAGCTCTAGACAGGCCCAGATCACCGGACGTCCGGAGGGAGCTGTACAAGA
GCTGATCAGCAGCGCCACCAGATCTCTGTTTGCCGCCGGAGGCATCAACCCTTGGCCTAACCCCTACCAC
CACGAGGACATGGGCTGTGGAGGAATGACACCTACAGGCGAGTGCTTCAGCACCGAGTGGTGGTGTGACC
CTTCTTACGGACTGAGCGACGCCGGATACGGATATTGCTTCGTGGAGGCCACAGGCGGCTACCTGGTCGT
GGGAGTGGAGAAGAAGCAGGCTTGGCTGCACAGCAGAGGCACACCAGGAGAAAAGATCGGCGCCCAGGTC
TGCCAGTGGATTGCTTTCAGCATCGCCATCGCCCTGCTGACATTCTACGGCTTCAGCGCCTGGAAGGCCA
CTTGCGGTTGGGAGGAGGTCTACGTCTGTTGCGTCGAGGTGCTGTTCGTGACCCTGGAGATCTTCAAGGA
GTTCAGCAGCCCCGCCACAGTGTACCTGTCTACCGGCAACCACGCCTATTGCCTGCGCTACTTCGAGTGG
CTGCTGTCTTGCCCCGTGATCCTGATCAAGCTGAGCAACCTGAGCGGCCTGAAGAACGACTACAGCAAGC
GGACCATGGGCCTGATCGTGTCTTGCGTGGGAATGATCGTGTTCGGCATGGCCGCAGGACTGGCTACCGA
TTGGCTCAAGTGGCTGCTGTATATCGTGTCTTGCATCTACGGCGGCTACATGTACTTCCAGGCCGCCAAG
TGCTACGTGGAAGCCAACCACAGCGTGCCTAAAGGCCATTGCCGCATGGTCGTGAAGCTGATGGCCTACG
CTTACTTCGCCTCTTGGGGCAGCTACCCAATCCTCTGGGCAGTGGGACCAGAAGGACTGCTGAAGCTGAG
CCCTTACGCCAACAGCATCGGCCACAGCATCTGCGACATCATCGCCAAGGAGTTTTGGACCTTCCTGGCC
CACCACCTGAGGATCAAGATCCACGAGCACATCCTGATCCACGGCGACATCCGGAAGACCACCAAGATGG
AGATCGGAGGCGAGGAGGTGGAAGTGGAAGAGTTCGTGGAGGAGGAGGACGAGGACACAGTGCTCGAGCA
GAGCCAGCCCATCCTGAACACCAAGGAGATGGCCCCCCAGAGCAAGCCCCCCGAGGAGCTGGAGATGAGC
AGCATGCCCAGCCCCGTGGCCCCCCTGCCCGCCCGCACCGAGGGCGTGATCGACATGCGCAGCATGAGCA
GCATCGACAGCTTCATCAGCTGCGCCACCGACTTCCCCGAGGCCACCCGCTTCTGA
